Addgene plasmid #64357: pIRES LifeAct-GFP puro3
Purpose: Bicistronic expression of LifeAct-GFP fusion and puro3 resistance gene
Depositing lab: Matthieu Piel.
Backbone
  Vector backbone: pIRES Puro3
  Vector type: Mammalian Expression
  Selectable markers: Puromycin
Growth in bacteria
  Bacterial resistance: Ampicillin, 100 μg/mL
  Growth temperature: 37°C
  Growth strain: DH5alpha
  Copy number: Unknown
Gene/Insert
  Gene/Insert name: LifeAct-GFP
  Species: Synthetic
  Promoter: CMV
  Tag / fusion protein: IRES-Puro (C terminal on backbone)
  Cloning method: Unknown
  Sequencing primers: 5′ CMV-F; 3′ pCDH-rev
Terms and licenses: Academic/Nonprofit Terms; Industry Terms: Not Available to Industry
How to cite: pIRES LifeAct-GFP puro3 was a gift from Matthieu Piel (Addgene plasmid # 64357 ; http://n2t.net/addgene:64357 ; RRID:Addgene_64357)
