[The description below was written by a language model from this plasmid's Addgene catalogue record.]
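Description:
pIRES LifeAct-GFP puro3 is a mammalian expression plasmid built on the pIRES Puro3 backbone and designed for bicistronic expression of a fluorescent actin probe together with a drug-selection marker. It is propagated in E. coli under ampicillin selection; the record lists the copy number as unknown and includes no feature table, so the bacterial origin of replication, polyadenylation signal and other backbone elements are not specified here.

The payload is a synthetic LifeAct-GFP fusion driven by the CMV promoter, a strong constitutive promoter in most mammalian cell types. LifeAct is a short peptide that binds filamentous actin, so fusing it to GFP yields a compact reporter that labels F-actin structures in living cells without tagging actin itself. Downstream of the fusion, the backbone supplies an internal ribosome entry site (IRES) followed by the puromycin resistance gene. Both coding regions are therefore transcribed as a single mRNA, with LifeAct-GFP translated by normal cap-dependent initiation and the resistance protein translated from the IRES. Although the catalogue lists IRES-Puro under the tag field, it is a separate second cistron rather than a protein fusion.

Because resistance depends on the same transcript that encodes the reporter, cells surviving puromycin selection are very likely to express LifeAct-GFP as well. This makes the plasmid suitable both for transient transfection and for deriving stable, uniformly labelled cell populations. The record states only the bicistronic expression purpose, but constructs of this kind are typically used for live imaging of actin cytoskeleton organisation and dynamics. The cloning method used to insert the fusion is not recorded.
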