>Addgene plasmid #64357 | pIRES LifeAct-GFP puro3 | addgene partial sequence | sequence record 110763 | CMV-F 5'-CGCAAATGGGCGGTAGGCGTG-3'
GCAGAGCTCTTGGCTACTAGAGAACCCACTGCTTACTGGCTTATCGAAATTAATACGACTCACTATAGGG
AGACCCAAGCTTGGTACCGAGCTCGGATCGATATCTGCGGCCTAGCTAGCATGGGCGTGGCCGACCTGAT
CAAGAAGTTCGAGAGCATCAGCAAGGAGGAGGGCGACCCCCCCGTGGCCACCATGGTGAGCAAGGGCGAG
GAGCTGTTCACCGGGGTGGTGCCCATCCTGGTCGAGCTGGACGGCGACGTAAACGGCCACAAGTTCAGCG
TGTCCGGCGAGGGCGAGGGCGATGCCACCTACGGCAAGCTGACCCTGAAGTTCATCTGCACCACCGGCAA
GCTGCCCGTGCCCTGGCCCACCCTCGTGACCACCCTGACCTACGGCGTGCAGTGCTTCAGCCGCTACCCC
GACCACATGAAGCAGCACGACTTCTTCAAGTCCGCCATGCCCGAAGGCTACGTCCAGGAGCGCACCATCT
TCTTCAAGGACGACGGCAACTACAAGACCCGCGCCGAGGTGAAGTTCGAGGGCGACACCCTGGTGAACCG
CATCGAGCTGAAGGGCATCGACTTCAAGGAGGACGGCAACATCCTGGGGCACAAGCTGGAGTACAACTAC
AACAGCCACAACGTCTATATCATGGCCGACAAGCAGAAGAACGGCATCAAGGTGAACTTCAAGATCCGCC
ACAACATCGAGGACGGCAGCGTGCAGCTCGCCGACCACTACCAGCAGAACACCCCCATCGGCGACGGCCC
CGTGCTGCTGCCCGACAACCACTACCTGAGCACCCAGTCCGCCCTGAGCAAGACCCCAACGAGAAGCGCG
ATCACATGGTCCTGCTGGAGTTCGTGACCGCCGCCGGGATCACTCTCGGCATGGACGAGCTGTACAAGTA
AAGCGGCCGCATAGATAACTGATCCAGTGTGCTGGAATTAATTCGCTGTCTGCGA
