>Addgene plasmid #64357 | pIRES LifeAct-GFP puro3 | addgene partial sequence | sequence record 111798 | Puro-F2 5'-ctcggcttcaccgtcacc-3'
TGGTGCATGACCCGCAAGCCCGGTGCCTGACGCCCGCCCCACGACCCGCAGCGCCCGACCGAAAGGAGCG
CACGACCCCATGGCTCCGACCGAAGCCACCCGGGGCGGCCCCGCCGACCCCGCACCCGCCCCCGAGGCCC
ACCGACTCTAGATAACTGATCATAATCAGCCATACCACATTTGTAGAGGTTTTACTTGCTTTAAAAAACC
TCCCACACCTCCCCCTGAACCTGAAACATAAAATGAATGCAATTGTTGTTGTTAACTTGTTTATTGCAGC
TTATAATGGTTACAAATAAAGCAATAGCATCACAAATTTCACAAATAAAGCATTTTTTTCACTGCATTCT
AGTTGTGGTTTGTCCAAACTCATCAATGTATCTTAACGCTCGAGTGCATTCTAGTTGTGGTTTGTCCAAA
CTCATCAATGTATCTTATCATGTCTGTATACCGTCGACCTCTAGCTAGAGCTTGGCGTAATCATGGTCAT
AGCTGTTTCCTGTGTGAAATTGTTATCCGCTCACAATTCCACACAACATACGAGCCGGAAGCATAAAGTG
TAAAGCCTGGGGTGCCTAATGAGTGAGCTAACTCACATTAATTGCGTTGCGCTCACTGCCCGCTTTCCAG
TCGGGAAACCTGTCGTGCCAGCTGCATTAATGAATCGGCCAACGCGCGGGGAGAGGCGGTTTGCGTATTG
GGCGCTCTTCCGCTTCCTCGCTCACTGACTCGCTGCGCTCGGTCGTTCGGCTGCGGCGAGCGGTATCAGC
TCACTCAAAGGCGGTAATACGGTTATCCACAGAAATCAGGGGGATAACGCAGGAAAGAACATGGTGAGCA
AAAAGGGCCAGCAAAAGGGCCAGGAAACCGGTAAAAAGGCCGCGTTTGCTGGGCGTTTTTTTCCATAAGC
CTCCGCCCCCCCCTGAACGAGCCATCAC
